Addgene plasmid #183375: pMSCV-IRES-GFP-rabbit-Caspase-4
Purpose: Stable expression of mammalian inflammatory caspase gene in mammalian cells by retroviral transduction
Depositing lab: Jonathan Kagan. Depositing organization: Boston Children's Hospital. Publication: Evolution-inspired redesign of the LPS receptor caspase-4 into an interleukin-1beta converting enzyme. Devant P, Cao A, Kagan JC. Sci Immunol. 2021 Aug 10;6(62). doi: 10.1126/sciimmunol.abh3567. PubMed 34734155.
Backbone
  Vector backbone: pMSCV-IRES-EGFP
  Backbone size w/o insert (bp): 6400
  Vector type: Retroviral
Growth in bacteria
  Bacterial resistance: Ampicillin, 100 μg/mL
  Growth temperature: 37°C
  Growth strain: NEB Stable
  Copy number: High Copy
Gene/Insert
  Gene/Insert name: Caspase-4
  Species: Oryctolagus cuniculus
  Insert size (bp): 1100
  Promoter: MESV
  Tag / fusion protein: Myc (N terminal on insert)
  Cloning method: Restriction Enzyme; 5′ cloning site NotI (not destroyed); 3′ cloning site SalI (not destroyed)
  Sequencing primers: 5′ MSCV-fwd; 3′ MSCV-rev
Terms and licenses: Academic/Nonprofit Terms; Industry Terms: Not Available to Industry
How to cite: pMSCV-IRES-GFP-rabbit-Caspase-4 was a gift from Jonathan Kagan (Addgene plasmid # 183375 ; http://n2t.net/addgene:183375 ; RRID:Addgene_183375)
