[The description below was written by a language model from this plasmid's Addgene catalogue record and pLannotate feature annotations shown in this document.]
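Description:
pMSCV-IRES-GFP-rabbit-Caspase-4 is a gammaretroviral transfer plasmid built on the pMSCV-IRES-EGFP backbone for stable expression of rabbit (Oryctolagus cuniculus) caspase-4 in mammalian cells by retroviral transduction. It is propagated in E. coli through a high-copy ColE1/pUC-type origin and selected with ampicillin via the β-lactamase gene. The sequenced record is about 7.6 kb. Small remnants of lac, rop, bom, tetracycline-resistance and env sequences in the bacterial portion are non-functional leftovers from the backbone's history.

The viral cassette is flanked by murine embryonic stem cell virus 5′ and 3′ LTRs. The 5′ LTR serves as the promoter, and it is followed by the MESV Ψ packaging signal and a truncated, start-codon-less gag segment that together promote encapsidation of the genomic RNA. No viral structural or enzymatic genes are present, so these must be supplied in trans by packaging cells or helper plasmids. The caspase-4 open reading frame of roughly 1.1 kb carries an N-terminal Myc epitope tag and was inserted between NotI and SalI sites. The automated annotation labels this coding region by homology as bovine caspase-13, a related inflammatory caspase, but the catalogue entry identifies it as the rabbit caspase-4 gene. Downstream, an EMCV IRES drives translation of EGFP from the same LTR-derived transcript, so green fluorescence marks transduced cells and allows them to be sorted or tracked.

The construct is one of a set used to compare inflammatory caspases from different mammalian species, in work examining the evolution of the LPS receptor caspase-4 and its relationship to interleukin-1β processing.
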