Features (pLannotate 1.2.2; 20 found; start..end, strand, type, name):
    215..1327    +  CDS            CASP13: CASPD_BOVIN - Experimental evidence at protein level: Swiss-Prot protein existence level 1. Involved in the activation cascade of caspases responsible for apoptosis execution. Might function by either activating some proteins required for cell death or inactivating proteins necessary for cell survival. From Bos taurus (Bovine).
   1331..1364    -  misc_feature   MCS (fragment): pBluescript multiple cloning site
   1466..1928    +  misc_feature   IRES: internal ribosome entry site (IRES) of the encephalomyocarditis virus (EMCV)
   1942..2661    +  CDS            EGFP: the original enhanced GFP (Yang et al., 1996) mammalian codon-optimized
   2723..3237    +  LTR            3' LTR: 3' long terminal repeat from murine embryonic stem cell virus
   3399..3415    -  protein_bind   lac operator: The lac repressor binds to the lac operator to inhibit transcription in E. coli. This inhibition can be relieved by adding lactose or isopropyl-β-D-thiogalactopyranoside (IPTG). lac repressor encoded by lacI
   3423..3453    -  promoter       lac promoter: promoter for the E. coli lac operon
   3468..3489    -  protein_bind   CAP binding site: CAP binding activates transcription in the presence of cAMP. E. coli catabolite activator protein
   3502..3594    -  CDS            lacI (fragment): lac repressor; lacI; The lac repressor binds to the lac operator to inhibit transcription in E. coli. This inhibition can be relieved by adding lactose or isopropyl-β-D-thiogalactopyranoside (IPTG).
   3777..4365    -  rep_origin     ori: high-copy-number ColE1/pMB1/pBR322/pUC origin of replication
   4536..5396    -  CDS            AmpR: β-lactamase; bla; confers resistance to ampicillin, carbenicillin, and related antibiotics
   5397..5501    -  promoter       AmpR promoter: bla
   5596..5631    +  CDS            rop (fragment): Rop protein, which maintains plasmids at low copy number; rop
   5733..5832    +  misc_feature   bom (fragment): basis of mobility region from pBR322
   5838..5987    -  CDS            lacZα (fragment): LacZα fragment of β-galactosidase; lacZ fragment
   5987..6188    -  CDS            TcR (fragment): tetracycline efflux protein; tet; confers resistance to tetracycline
   6189..6287    +  CDS            env (fragment): murine leukemia virus gPr80 envelope polyprotein precursor; env; proteolytically cleaved into gp70SU and p15TM subunits
   6329..6845    +  LTR            5' LTR: 5' long terminal repeat from murine embryonic stem cell virus
   6909..7250    +  misc_feature   MESV Ψ: packaging signal of murine embryonic stem cell virus
   7317..143     +  CDS            gag (truncated) (across the origin): truncated Moloney murine leukemia virus (MMLV) gag gene lacking the start codon
>Addgene plasmid #183375 | pMSCV-IRES-GFP-rabbit-Caspase-4 | addgene full sequence | sequence record 370661 | Addgene NGS Result
CCCCTCCCTGGGTCAAGCCCTTTGTACACCCTAAGCCTCCGCCTCCTCTTCCTCCATCCGCCCCGTCTCT
CCCCCTTGAACCTCCTCGTTCGACCCCGCCTCGATCCTCCCTTTATCCAGCCCTCACTCCTTCTCTAGGC
GCCGGAATTAGATCTCTCGAGATCGATGCGGCCGCGCCACCATGGAACAAAAACTCATCTCAGAAGAGGA
TCTGATGGCTGAATACAAGGATGTACTTAAGGAGATGGAATCCGCGGGCAAAGCTATTGCAGGTAGCTTT
ATGGATAATTTGGTGAAAAAAAAAGTGATAAAATTGGAGAAAGCGAAGAGGGAAAAGTTTTATGATGCCA
AAACTCACAAAAAGGCCCAAATCTTGGTGGACTCTCTTCGAGAGAAGTGCCATGAAGAAGATCAAAAGCT
TACTGAAACCTTTCTTAACATTGACCAAAATTCTACTGGTATGCAAGAAATCAAGGCTGGACCAGAGGAT
TCAGCAGAATCTACAGATGTTCTCAAGCTTTGTCCATCTGAAAAATTCCTGAGACTCTGTAAAGAAAGAG
CTGGAGAGATCTACCCAATAAAGGACAAAAAGGATCGCACTCGCCTGGCTCTCATCATATGCAACATAGA
GTTTCAGCATCTTCCTCTGAGGAATGGGGCTCAGTTTGACATCTCAGGGATGAAGAGGCTGCTTGAGGAC
CTGGGTTACAGTGTGGTTGTGAAAGTGAAACTCACAGCCAAGGCTATGGAGTCAGTGCTGCAGGAGTTCG
CTGCTCGGCCAGAGCACAATTCTTCAGATAGCACATTTGTGGTGCTCATGTCTCATGGCATCCTGGATGG
AATCTGTGGCATTATGCATAGTGACAAAACACAAGATGTGCTACCTTATGACACTGTATTCCGGACACTC
AACAACCGCAACTGCATCAGTCTGAGGGACAAACCCAAGGTCATCATTGTACAGGCCTGCAGGGGTGCAA
ATCATGGAGAAGTGTGGTTTAGTGACTCTCCAATGGCCTTGGCAAACAGCTCTTCACAGTTGCCTGAGAA
TCTGCAGGATGATGGCATTTACAAGACCCATGTGGAGAAGGATTTCATTGCTTTCTGCTCTTCAACACCA
CATAATCTGTCCTGGAGAGACATCACAAAGGGCTCTCTGTTCATCACACAACTCATCTCCTGCTTCCAAA
AGTATTCCTGGTGCTGTCATCTAGAGGAAGTATTTCGGAAGGTCCAACAATCATTTGAAAAACCAAGTGT
GAAAGCCCAGATGCCCACCATCGAGCGACTGTCTATGACAAGATACTTCTTTCTCTTTCCTGGTAACTGA
GTCGACGGTATCGATAAGCTTGATATCGAATTCCGCCCCCCCCCCTAACGTTACTGGCCGAAGCCGCTTG
GAATAAGGCCGGTGTGCGTTTGTCTATATGTTATTTTCCACCATATTGCCGTCTTTTGGCAATGTGAGGG
CCCGGAAACCTGGCCCTGTCTTCTTGACGAGCATTCCTAGGGGTCTTTCCCCTCTCGCCAAAGGAATGCA
AGGTCTGTTGAATGTCGTGAAGGAAGCAGTTCCTCTGGAAGCTTCTTGAAGACAAACAACGTCTGTAGCG
ACCCTTTGCAGGCAGCGGAACCCCCCACCTGGCGACAGGTGCCTCTGCGGCCAAAAGCCACGTGTATAAG
ATACACCTGCAAAGGCGGCACAACCCCAGTGCCACGTTGTGAGTTGGATAGTTGTGGAAAGAGTCAAATG
GCTCTCCTCAAGCGTATTCAACAAGGGGCTGAAGGATGCCCAGAAGGTACCCCATTGTATGGGATCTGAT
CTGGGGCCTCGGTGCACATGCTTTACATGTGTTTAGTCGAGGTTAAAAAAACGTCTAGGCCCCCCGAACC
ACGGGGACGTGGTTTTCCTTTGAAAAACACGATGATAATATGGCCACAACCATGGTGAGCAAGGGCGAGG
AGCTGTTCACCGGGGTGGTGCCCATCCTGGTCGAGCTGGACGGCGACGTAAACGGCCACAAGTTCAGCGT
GTCTGGCGAGGGCGAGGGCGATGCCACCTACGGCAAGCTGACCCTGAAGTTCATCTGCACCACCGGCAAG
CTGCCCGTGCCCTGGCCCACCCTCGTGACCACCCTGACCTACGGCGTGCAGTGCTTCAGCCGCTACCCCG
ACCACATGAAGCAGCACGACTTCTTCAAGTCCGCCATGCCCGAAGGCTACGTCCAGGAGCGCACCATCTT
CTTCAAGGACGACGGCAACTACAAGACCCGCGCCGAGGTGAAGTTCGAGGGCGACACCCTGGTGAACCGC
ATCGAGCTGAAGGGCATCGACTTCAAGGAGGACGGCAACATCCTGGGGCACAAGCTGGAGTACAACTACA
ACAGCCACAACGTCTATATCATGGCCGACAAGCAGAAGAACGGCATCAAGGCGAACTTCAAGATCCGCCA
CAACATCGAGGACGGCAGCGTGCAGCTCGCCGACCACTACCAGCAGAACACCCCCATCGGCGACGGCCCC
GTGCTGCTGCCCGACAACCACTACCTGAGCACCCAGTCCGCCCTGAGCAAAGACCCCAACGAGAAGCGCG
ATCACATGGTCCTGCTGGAGTTCGTGACCGCCGCCGGGATCACTCTCGGCATGGACGAGCTGTACAAGTA
ATGAATTAATTAAGAATTCGATAAAATAAAAGATTTTATTTAGTCTCCAGAAAAAGGGGGGAATGAAAGA
CCCCACCTGTAGGTTTGGCAAGCTAGCTTAAGTAACGCCATTTTGCAAGGCATGGAAAATACATAACTGA
GAATAGAGAAGTTCAGATCAAGGTTAGGAACAGAGAGACAGCAGAATATGGGCCAAACAGGATATCTGTG
GTAAGCAGTTCCTGCCCCGGCTCAGGGCCAAGAACAGATGGTCCCCAGATGCGGTCCCGCCCTCAGCAGT
TTCTAGAGAACCATCAGATGTTTCCAGGGTGCCCCAAGGACCTGAAATGACCCTGTGCCTTATTTGAACT
AACCAATCAGTTCGCTTCTCGCTTCTGTTCGCGCGCTTCTGCTCCCCGAGCTCAATAAAAGAGCCCACAA
CCCCTCACTCGGCGCGCCAGTCCTCCGATAGACTGCGTCGCCCGGGTACCCGTGTATCCAATAAACCCTC
TTGCAGTTGCATCCGACTTGTGGTCTCGCTGTTCCTTGGGAGGGTCTCCTCTGAGTGATTGACTACCCGT
CAGCGGGGGTCTTTCATGGGTAACAGTTTCTTGAAGTTGGAGAACAACATTCTGAGGGTAGGAGTCGAAT
ATTAAGTAATCCTGACTCAATTAGCCACTGTTTTGAATCCACATACTCCAATACTCCTGAAATAGTTCAT
TATGGACAGCGCAGAAAGAGCTGGGGAGAATTGTGAAATTGTTATCCGCTCACAATTCCACACAACATAC
GAGCCGGAAGCATAAAGTGTAAAGCCTGGGGTGCCTAATGAGTGAGCTAACTCACATTAATTGCGTTGCG
CTCACTGCCCGCTTTCCAGTCGGGAAACCTGTCGTGCCAGCTGCATTAATGAATCGGCCAACGCGCGGGG
AGAGGCGGTTTGCGTATTGGGCGCTCTTCCGCTTCCTCGCTCACTGACTCGCTGCGCTCGGTCGTTCGGC
TGCGGCGAGCGGTATCAGCTCACTCAAAGGCGGTAATACGGTTATCCACAGAATCAGGGGATAACGCAGG
AAAGAACATGTGAGCAAAAGGCCAGCAAAAGGCCAGGAACCGTAAAAAGGCCGCGTTGCTGGCGTTTTTC
CATAGGCTCCGCCCCCCTGACGAGCATCACAAAAATCGACGCTCAAGTCAGAGGTGGCGAAACCCGACAG
GACTATAAAGATACCAGGCGTTTCCCCCTGGAAGCTCCCTCGTGCGCTCTCCTGTTCCGACCCTGCCGCT
TACCGGATACCTGTCCGCCTTTCTCCCTTCGGGAAGCGTGGCGCTTTCTCATAGCTCACGCTGTAGGTAT
CTCAGTTCGGTGTAGGTCGTTCGCTCCAAGCTGGGCTGTGTGCACGAACCCCCCGTTCAGCCCGACCGCT
GCGCCTTATCCGGTAACTATCGTCTTGAGTCCAACCCGGTAAGACACGACTTATCGCCACTGGCAGCAGC
CACTGGTAACAGGATTAGCAGAGCGAGGTATGTAGGCGGTGCTACAGAGTTCTTGAAGTGGTGGCCTAAC
TACGGCTACACTAGAAGAACAGTATTTGGTATCTGCGCTCTGCTGAAGCCAGTTACCTTCGGAAAAAGAG
TTGGTAGCTCTTGATCCGGCAAACAAACCACCGCTGGTAGCGGTGGTTTTTTTGTTTGCAAGCAGCAGAT
TACGCGCAGAAAAAAAGGATCTCAAGAAGATCCTTTGATCTTTTCTACGGGGTCTGACGCTCAGTGGAAC
GAAAACTCACGTTAAGGGATTTTGGTCATGAGATTATCAAAAAGGATCTTCACCTAGATCCTTTTAAATT
AAAAATGAAGTTTTAAATCAATCTAAAGTATATATGAGTAAACTTGGTCTGACAGTTACCAATGCTTAAT
CAGTGAGGCACCTATCTCAGCGATCTGTCTATTTCGTTCATCCATAGTTGCCTGACTCCCCGTCGTGTAG
ATAACTACGATACGGGAGGGCTTACCATCTGGCCCCAGTGCTGCAATGATACCGCGAGACCCACGCTCAC
CGGCTCCAGATTTATCAGCAATAAACCAGCCAGCCGGAAGGGCCGAGCGCAGAAGTGGTCCTGCAACTTT
ATCCGCCTCCATCCAGTCTATTAATTGTTGCCGGGAAGCTAGAGTAAGTAGTTCGCCAGTTAATAGTTTG
CGCAACGTTGTTGCCATTGCTACAGGCATCGTGGTGTCACGCTCGTCGTTTGGTATGGCTTCATTCAGCT
CCGGTTCCCAACGATCAAGGCGAGTTACATGATCCCCCATGTTGTGCAAAAAAGCGGTTAGCTCCTTCGG
TCCTCCGATCGTTGTCAGAAGTAAGTTGGCCGCAGTGTTATCACTCATGGTTATGGCAGCACTGCATAAT
TCTCTTACTGTCATGCCATCCGTAAGATGCTTTTCTGTGACTGGTGAGTACTCAACCAAGTCATTCTGAG
AATAGTGTATGCGGCGACCGAGTTGCTCTTGCCCGGCGTCAATACGGGATAATACCGCGCCACATAGCAG
AACTTTAAAAGTGCTCATCATTGGAAAACGTTCTTCGGGGCGAAAACTCTCAAGGATCTTACCGCTGTTG
AGATCCAGTTCGATGTAACCCACTCGTGCACCCAACTGATCTTCAGCATCTTTTACTTTCACCAGCGTTT
CTGGGTGAGCAAAAACAGGAAGGCAAAATGCCGCAAAAAAGGGAATAAGGGCGACACGGAAATGTTGAAT
ACTCATACTCTTCCTTTTTCAATATTATTGAAGCATTTATCAGGGTTATTGTCTCATGAGCGGATACATA
TTTGAATGTATTTAGAAAAATAAACAAATAGGGGTTCCGCGCACATTTCCCCGAAAAGTGCCACCTGACG
TCTAAGAAACCATTATTATCATGACATTAACCTATAAAAATAGGCGTATCACGAGGCCCTTTCGTCTCGC
GCGTTTCGGTGATGACGGTGAAAACCTCTGACACATGCAGCTCCCGGAGACGGTCACAGCTTGTCTGTAA
GCGGATGCCGGGAGCAGACAAGCCCGTCAGGGCGCGTCAGCGGGTGTTGGCGGGTGTCGGGGCTGGCTTA
ACTATGCGGCATCAGAGCAGATTGTACTGAGAGTGCACCATATGCGGTGTGAAATACCGCACAGATGCGT
AAGGAGAAAATACCGCATCAGGCGCCATTCGCCATTCAGGCTGCGCAACTGTTGGGAAGGGCGATCGGTG
CGGGCCTCTTCGCTATTACGCCAGCTGGCGAAAGGGGGATGTGCTGCAAGGCGATTAAGTTGGGTAACGC
CAGGGTTTTCCCAGTCACGACGTTGTAAAACGACGGCGCAAGGAATGGTGCATGCAAGGAGATGGCGCCC
AACAGTCCCCCGGCCACGGGGCCTGCCACCATACCCACGCCGAAACAAGCGCTCATGAGCCCGAAGTGGC
GAGCCCGATCTTCCCCATCGGTGATGTCGGCGATATAGGCGCCAGCAACCGCACCTGTGGCGCCGGTGAT
GCCGGCCACGATGCGTCCGGCGTAGAGGCGATTAGTCCAATTTGTTAAAGACAGGATATCAGTGGTCCAG
GCTCTAGTTTTGACTCAACAATATCACCAGCTGAAGCCTATAGAGTACGAGCCATAGATAAAATAAAAGA
TTTTATTTAGTCTCCAGAAAAAGGGGGGAATGAAAGACCCCACCTGTAGGTTTGGCAAGCTAGCTTAAGT
AACGCCATTTTGCAAGGCATGGAAAATACATAACTGAGAATAGAGAAGTTCAGATCAAGGTTAGGAACAG
AGAGACAGCAGAATATGGGCCAAACAGGATATCTGTGGTAAGCAGTTCCTGCCCCGGCTCAGGGCCAAGA
ACAGATGGTCCCCAGATGCGGTCCCGCCCTCAGCAGTTTCTAGAGAACCATCAGATGTTTCCAGGGTGCC
CCAAGGACCTGAAATGACCCTGTGCCTTATTTGAACTAACCAATCAGTTCGCTTCTCGCTTCTGTTCGCG
CGCTTCTGCTCCCCGAGCTCAATAAAAGAGCCCACAACCCCTCACTCGGCGCGCCAGTCCTCCGATAGAC
TGCGTCGCCCGGGTACCCGTATTCCCAATAAAGCCTCTTGCTGTTTGCATCCGAATCGTGGACTCGCTGA
TCCTTGGGAGGGTCTCCTCAGATTGATTGACTGCCCACCTCGGGGGTCTTTCATTTGGAGGTTCCACCGA
GATTTGGAGACCCCTGCCCAGGGACCACCGACCCCCCCGCCGGGAGGTAAGCTGGCCAGCGGTCGTTTCG
TGTCTGTCTCTGTCTTTGTGCGTGTTTGTGCCGGCATCTAATGTTTGCGCCTGCGTCTGTACTAGTTAGC
TAACTAGCTCTGTATCTGGCGGACCCGTGGTGGAACTGACGAGTTCTGAACACCCGGCCGCAACCCTGGG
AGACGTCCCAGGGACTTTGGGGGCCGTTTTTGTGGCCCGACCTGAGGAAGGGAGTCGATGTGGAATCCGA
CCCCGTCAGGATATGTGGTTCTGGTAGGAGACGAGAACCTAAAACAGTTCCCGCCTCCGTCTGAATTTTT
GCTTTCGGTTTGGAACCGAAGCCGCGCGTCTTGTCTGCTGCAGCGCTGCAGCATCGTTCTGTGTTGTCTC
TGTCTGACTGTGTTTCTGTATTTGTCTGAAAATTAGGGCCAGACTGTTACCACTCCCTTAAGTTTGACCT
TAGGTCACTGGAAAGATGTCGAGCGGATCGCTCACAACCAGTCGGTAGATGTCAAGAAGAGACGTTGGGT
TACCTTCTGCTCTGCAGAATGGCCAACCTTTAACGTCGGATGGCCGCGAGACGGCACCTTTAACCGAGAC
CTCATCACCCAGGTTAAGATCAAGGTCTTTTCACCTGGCCCGCATGGACACCCAGACCAGGTCCCCTACA
TCGTGACCTGGGAAGCCTTGGCTTTTGACC
